Addgene plasmid #251171: TV_ANXA1-p2a-mScarlet-nls-p2a-icasp9_pgk-blast
Purpose: Targeting vector for C-terminal knockin at ANXA1 locus to enable reporting of expression by mScarlet and depletion of positive cells with iCasp9.
Depositing lab: Hugo Snippert. Depositing organization: University Medical Centre Utrecht.
Backbone
  Vector backbone: Minimalistic Amp + ColE1 backbone
  Backbone size w/o insert (bp): 1969
  Vector type: CRISPR
  Selectable markers: Blasticidin
Growth in bacteria
  Bacterial resistance: Ampicillin, 100 μg/mL
  Growth temperature: 37°C
  Growth strain: DH5alpha
  Copy number: Low Copy
Gene/Insert
  Gene/Insert name: p2a-mScarlet-nls-icasp9_pgk-blast flanked by homology arms for C-terminal targeting of human ANXA1
  Species: H. sapiens (human)
  Insert size (bp): 4605
  Entrez Gene: ANXA1 (a.k.a. ANX1, LPC1)
  Tag / fusion protein: p2a-mScarlet-nls-p2a-icasp9 (C terminal on insert)
  Cloning method: Gibson Cloning
Terms and licenses: Academic/Nonprofit Terms; Industry Terms: Not Available to Industry
Depositor comments: Blasticidin selection cassette is flanked by LoxP sites for later removal. Please visit https://doi.org/10.1101/2025.07.13.664589 for bioRxiv preprint.
How to cite: TV_ANXA1-p2a-mScarlet-nls-p2a-icasp9_pgk-blast was a gift from Hugo Snippert (Addgene plasmid # 251171 ; http://n2t.net/addgene:251171 ; RRID:Addgene_251171)
