[The description below was written by a language model from this plasmid's Addgene catalogue record and pLannotate feature annotations shown in this document.]
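Description:
TV_ANXA1-p2a-mScarlet-nls-p2a-icasp9_pgk-blast is a homology-directed repair donor (targeting vector) for CRISPR-assisted C-terminal knock-in at the human ANXA1 locus. It is built on a minimal bacterial backbone of about 2 kb that carries only a ColE1-type origin of replication and the β-lactamase gene with its own promoter, so it is propagated in E. coli under ampicillin selection. The record lists it as low copy, although the annotation describes the origin as a high-copy ColE1/pUC type. The plasmid totals about 6.6 kb. It encodes no nuclease or guide RNA, so these must be supplied separately.

The roughly 4.6 kb insert is flanked by ANXA1 homology arms. The feature table detects the end of the ANXA1 coding sequence just upstream of the cassette, consistent with an in-frame fusion to the last codons. Next, according to the catalogue description, come a P2A peptide, a red fluorescent protein (annotated as mScarlet-I) with a nuclear localisation signal, a second P2A, and iCasp9. The iCasp9 element appears in the annotation as the FKBP12 F36V dimerisation domain (DmrB) joined to a caspase-9 fragment, and the unit ends in a bGH polyadenylation signal. After integration, the endogenous ANXA1 promoter should drive a single transcript that yields separate ANXA1, nuclear mScarlet and iCasp9 proteins. Red nuclei then report ANXA1 expression, and a synthetic dimerising ligand can trigger apoptosis selectively in the expressing cells.

Downstream lies a loxP-flanked selection cassette in which the mouse PGK promoter and the bacterial EM7 promoter drive blasticidin S deaminase, followed by an SV40 poly(A) signal. This cassette allows enrichment of targeted cells with blasticidin, and Cre recombinase can later excise it.
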