Features (pLannotate 1.2.2; 16 found; start..end, strand, type, name):
    478..582     -  promoter       AmpR promoter: bla
    609..653     +  misc_feature   bom (fragment): basis of mobility region from pBR322
   1075..1128    +  CDS            ANXA1 (fragment): ANXA1_HUMAN - Also known as ANX1, LPC1. Experimental evidence at protein level: Swiss-Prot protein existence level 1. Plays important roles in the innate immune response as effector of glucocorticoid-mediated responses and regulator of the inflammatory process. Has anti-inflammatory activity (PubMed:8425544). Plays a role in glucocorticoid-mediated down-regulation of the early phase of the inflammatory response (By similarity). Promotes resolution of inflammation and wound healing (PubMed:25664854). Functions at least in part by activating the formyl peptide receptors and downstream signaling
   1198..1890    +  CDS            mScarlet-I: mScarlet-I is a basic (constitutively fluorescent) red fluorescent protein published in 2016, derived from synthetic construct. It is reported to be a rapidly-maturing monomer with moderate acid sensitivity.
   2008..2328    +  CDS            DmrB: F36V mutant of FK506-binding protein FKBP12 binds synthetic ligands that do not bind wild-type FKBP
   2338..3198    +  CDS            CASP9 (fragment): CASP9_HUMAN - Also known as MCH6. Experimental evidence at protein level: Swiss-Prot protein existence level 1. Isoform 2 lacks activity is an dominant-negative inhibitor of caspase-9. From Homo sapiens (Human).
   3264..3471    +  polyA_signal   bGH poly(A) signal: bovine growth hormone polyadenylation signal
   3488..3521    +  protein_bind   loxP: Cre-mediated recombination occurs in the 8-bp core sequence (GCATACAT). Cre recombinase
   3539..4038    +  promoter       PGK promoter: mouse phosphoglycerate kinase 1 promoter
   4050..4097    +  promoter       EM7 promoter: synthetic bacterial promoter&nbsp
   4116..4514    +  CDS            BSD: blasticidin S deaminase; Aspergillus terreus BSD; confers resistance to blasticidin
   4521..4538    -  promoter       T7 promoter (fragment): promoter for bacteriophage T7 RNA polymerase
   4543..4677    -  polyA_signal   SV40 poly(A) signal: SV40 polyadenylation signal
   4747..4780    +  protein_bind   loxP: Cre-mediated recombination occurs in the 8-bp core sequence (GCATACAT). Cre recombinase
   5432..6020    -  rep_origin     ori: high-copy-number ColE1/pMB1/pBR322/pUC origin of replication
   6191..477     -  CDS            AmpR (across the origin): β-lactamase; bla; confers resistance to ampicillin, carbenicillin, and related antibiotics
>Addgene plasmid #251171 | TV_ANXA1-p2a-mScarlet-nls-p2a-icasp9_pgk-blast | addgene full sequence | sequence record 500693 | Addgene NGS Result
GCGAGTTACATGATCCCCCATGTTGTGCAAAAAAGCGGTTAGCTCCTTCGGTCCTCCGATCGTTGTCAGA
AGTAAGTTGGCCGCAGTGTTATCACTCATGGTTATGGCAGCACTGCATAATTCTCTTACTGTCATGCCAT
CCGTAAGATGCTTTTCTGTGACTGGTGAGTACTCAACCAAGTCATTCTGAGAATAGTGTATGCGGCGACC
GAGTTGCTCTTGCCCGGCGTCAATACGGGATAATACCGCGCCACATAGCAGAACTTTAAAAGTGCTCATC
ATTGGAAAACGTTCTTCGGGGCGAAAACTCTCAAGGATCTTACCGCTGTTGAGATCCAGTTCGATGTAAC
CCACTCGTGCACCCAACTGATCTTCAGCATCTTTTACTTTCACCAGCGTTTCTGGGTGAGCAAAAACAGG
AAGGCAAAATGCCGCAAAAAAGGGAATAAGGGCGACACGGAAATGTTGAATACTCATACTCTTCCTTTTT
CAATATTATTGAAGCATTTATCAGGGTTATTGTCTCATGAGCGGATACATATTTGAATGTATTTAGAAAA
ATAAACAAATAGGGGTTCCGCGCACATTTCCCCGAAAAGTGCCACCTGATGCGGTGTGAAATACCGCACA
GATGCGTAAGGAGAAAATACCGCTACGAAACTAAACATTCCCTTGAAGGATAACTAAAATCTACCCAGAA
AATGTGAGAAAATTACAGGCACTATACATTTCTCTTCTTCTGGTGAGTGAATCAGGTATCTCCTCACATA
AGATATGAGATTATATTGTGTTATACTTATTTAATTTTGTGTGATATTTCATTCATAGAAAATAATGGCA
CTAATATAAAACATAATTAATTCAGAAAAGTTTGTAATCTCAGTCTTGAAGGCTATTGCTTTTTTATGCA
ATGATAAAAAATCAGTTATCTGTTGTATATATTGTTTAATTAAGTGAATGGTAATGTGTAATCTCATCTA
CAGCTAAGTCTAAAAATAATTCTTCTATAAGTAAAAAAAAATAGAGAATTATGGTTTCGACTAACATTAA
GTATACCTTTTTTTGAATCAACAGGATGAAACCAAAGGAGATTATGAGAAAATCCTGGTGGCTCTTTGTG
GAGGAAACGGCGGCAGCGGAGCGACGAATTTTAGTCTACTGAAACAAGCGGGAGACGTGGAGGAAAACCC
TGGACCTGTGAGCAAGGGCGAGGCAGTGATCAAGGAGTTCATGCGGTTCAAGGTGCACATGGAGGGCTCC
ATGAACGGCCACGAGTTCGAGATCGAGGGCGAGGGCGAGGGCCGCCCCTACGAGGGCACCCAGACCGCCA
AGCTGAAGGTGACCAAGGGTGGCCCCCTGCCCTTCTCCTGGGACATCCTGTCCCCTCAGTTCATGTACGG
CTCCAGGGCCTTCATCAAGCACCCCGCCGACATCCCCGACTACTATAAGCAGTCCTTCCCCGAGGGCTTC
AAGTGGGAGCGCGTGATGAACTTCGAGGACGGCGGCGCCGTGACCGTGACCCAGGACACCTCCCTGGAGG
ACGGCACCCTGATCTACAAGGTGAAGCTCCGCGGCACCAACTTCCCTCCTGACGGCCCCGTAATGCAGAA
GAAGACAATGGGCTGGGAAGCGTCCACCGAGCGGTTGTACCCCGAGGACGGCGTGCTGAAGGGCGACATT
AAGATGGCCCTGCGCCTGAAGGACGGCGGACGCTACCTGGCGGACTTCAAGACCACCTACAAGGCCAAGA
AGCCCGTGCAGATGCCCGGCGCCTACAACGTGGACCGCAAGTTGGACATCACCTCCCACAACGAGGACTA
CACCGTGGTGGAACAGTACGAACGCTCCGAGGGCCGCCACTCCACCGGCGGCATGGACGAGCTGTACAAG
ATGGCCCCAAAGAAGAAGCGGAAGGTCGGTATCCACGGAGTCCCAGCAGCCGGAAGCGGAGCGACGAATT
TTAGTCTACTGAAACAAGCGGGAGACGTGGAGGAAAACCCTGGACCTGGAGTGCAGGTGGAAACCATCTC
CCCAGGAGACGGGCGCACCTTCCCCAAGCGCGGCCAGACCTGCGTGGTGCACTACACCGGGATGCTTGAA
GATGGAAAGAAAGTTGATTCCTCCCGGGACAGAAACAAGCCCTTTAAGTTTATGCTAGGCAAGCAGGAGG
TGATCCGAGGCTGGGAAGAAGGGGTTGCCCAGATGAGTGTGGGTCAGAGAGCCAAACTGACTATATCTCC
AGATTATGCCTATGGTGCCACTGGGCACCCAGGCATCATCCCACCACATGCCACTCTCGTCTTCGATGTG
GAGCTTCTAAAACTGGAATCTGGCGGTGGATCCGGAGTCGACGGATTTGGTGATGTCGGTGCTCTTGAGA
GTTTGAGGGGAAATGCAGATTTGGCTTACATCCTGAGCATGGAGCCCTGTGGCCACTGCCTCATTATCAA
CAATGTGAACTTCTGCCGTGAGTCCGGGCTCCGCACCCGCACTGGCTCCAACATCGACTGTGAGAAGTTG
CGGCGTCGCTTCTCCTCGCTGCATTTCATGGTGGAGGTGAAGGGCGACCTGACTGCCAAGAAAATGGTGC
TGGCTTTGCTGGAGCTGGCGCGGCAGGACCACGGTGCTCTGGACTGCTGCGTGGTGGTCATTCTCTCTCA
CGGCTGTCAGGCCAGCCACCTGCAGTTCCCAGGGGCTGTCTACGGCACAGATGGATGCCCTGTGTCGGTC
GAGAAGATTGTGAACATCTTCAATGGGACCAGCTGCCCCAGCCTGGGAGGGAAGCCCAAGCTCTTTTTCA
TCCAGGCCTGTGGTGGGGAGCAGAAAGACCATGGGTTTGAGGTGGCCTCCACTTCCCCTGAAGACGAGTC
CCCTGGCAGTAACCCCGAGCCAGATGCCACCCCGTTCCAGGAAGGTTTGAGGACCTTCGACCAGCTGGAC
GCCATATCTAGTTTGCCCACACCCAGTGACATCTTTGTGTCCTACTCTACTTTCCCAGGTTTTGTTTCCT
GGAGGGACCCCAAGAGTGGCTCCTGGTACGTTGAGACCCTGGACGACATCTTTGAGCAGTGGGCTCACTC
TGAAGACCTGCAGTCCCTCCTGCTTAGGGTCGCTAATGCTGTTTCGGTGAAAGGGATTTATAAACAGATG
CCTGGTTGCTTTAATTTCCTCCGGAAAAAACTTTTCTTTAAAACATCAGTCGACTATCCGTACGACGTAC
CAGACTACGCACTCGACTAACATATGCATGGCCGGCCGAATTCCTGTGCCTTCTAGTTGCCAGCCATCTG
TTGTTTGCCCCTCCCCCGTGCCTTCCTTGACCCTGGAAGGTGCCACTCCCACTGTCCTTTCCTAATAAAA
TGAGGAAATTGCATCGCATTGTCTGAGTAGGTGTCATTCTATTCTGGGGGGTGGGGTGGGGCAGGACAGC
AAGGGGGAGGATTGGGAAGACAATAGCAGGCATGCTGGGGATGCGGTGGGCTCTATGATAACTTCGTATA
GCATACATTATACGAAGTTATTAATTCGCGGCCGCACCGGGTAGGGGAGGCGCTTTTCCCAAGGCAGTCT
GGAGCATGCGCTTTAGCAGCCCCGCTGGGCACTTGGCGCTACACAAGTGGCCTCTGGCCTCGCACACATT
CCACATCCACCGGTAGGCGCCAACCGGCTCCGTTCTTTGGTGGCCCCTTCGCGCCACCTTCTACTCCTCC
CCTAGTCAGGAAGTTCCCCCCCGCCCCGCAGCTCGCGTCGTGCAGGACGTGACAAATGGAAGTAGCACGT
CTCACTAGTCTCGTGCAGATGGACAGCACCGCTGAGCAATGGAAGCGGGTAGGCCTTTGGGGCAGCGGCC
AATAGCAGCTTTGCTCCTTCGCTTTCTGGGCTCAGAGGCTGGGAAGGGGTGGGTCCGGGGGCGGGCTCAG
GGGCGGGCTCAGGGGCGGGGCGGGCGCCCGAAGGTCCTCCGGAGGCCCGGCATTCTGCACGCTTCAAAAG
CGCACGTCTGCCGCGCTGTTCTCCTCTTCCTCATCTCCGGGCCTTTCGACCTGCAGCCTGTTGACAATTA
ATCATCGGCATAGTATATCGGCATAGTATAATACGACAAGGTGAGGAACTAAACCATGGCCAAGCCTTTG
TCTCAAGAAGAATCCACCCTCATTGAAAGAGCAACGGCTACAATCAACAGCATCCCCATCTCTGAAGACT
ACAGCGTCGCCAGCGCAGCTCTCTCTAGCGACGGCCGCATCTTCACTGGTGTCAATGTATATCATTTTAC
TGGGGGACCTTGTGCAGAACTCGTGGTGCTGGGCACTGCTGCTGCTGCGGCAGCTGGCAACCTGACTTGT
ATCGTCGCGATCGGAAATGAGAACAGGGGCATCTTGAGCCCCTGCGGACGGTGCCGACAGGTGCTTCTCG
ATCTGCATCCTGGGATCAAAGCCATAGTGAAGGACAGTGATGGACAGCCGACGGCAGTTGGGATTCGTGA
ATTGCTGCCCTCTGGTTATGTGTGGGAGGGCTAACTAGAACTATAGTGAGTCGTATTACGTAGATCCAGA
CATGATAAGATACATTGATGAGTTTGGACAAACCACAACTAGAATGCAGTGAAAAAAATGCTTTATTTGT
GAAATTTGTGATGCTATTGCTTTATTTGTAACCATTATAAGCTGCAATAAACAAGTTAACAACAACAATT
GCATTCATTTTATGTTTCAGGTTCAGGGGGAGGTGTGGGAGGTTTTTTAATTAAGCATAACTTCGTATAG
CATACATTATACGAAGTTATTGAACATTCCCTTGATGGTCTCAAGCTATGATCAGAAGACTTTAATTATA
TATTTTCATCCTATAAGCTTAAATAGGAAAGTTTCTTCAACAGGATTACAGTGTAGCTACCTACATGCTG
AAAAATATAGCCTTTAAATCATTTTTATATTATAACTCTGTATAATAGAGATAAGTCCATTTTTTAAAAA
TGTTTTCCCCAAACCATAAAACCCTATACAAGTTGTTCTAGTAACAATACATGAGAAAGATGTCTATGTA
GCTGAAAATAAAATGACGTCACAAGACAATTGGTGTGTCATTGACTCTTCTATTTTGATTTTCTTTTCTG
TGTAATTCAGTGGTTTAATTTGACATTAAGGGATACAAGCCTGAATTCTAGATTATAATTATTTAATGAA
ATAGAGTTCACATTCTGAATTGAAGAAAATACTTATAGCTTTTGAAAAGGGACCTTCAAGGGAATGTTTA
GTTTCAATTCCTCGCTCACTGACTCGCTGCGCTCGGTCGTTCGGCTGCGGCGAGCGGTATCAGCTCACTC
AAAGGCGGTAATACGGTTATCCACAGAATCAGGGGATAACGCAGGAAAGAACATGTGAGCAAAAGGCCAG
CAAAAGGCCAGGAACCGTAAAAAGGCCGCGTTGCTGGCGTTTTTCCATAGGCTCCGCCCCCCTGACGAGC
ATCACAAAAATCGACGCTCAAGTCAGAGGTGGCGAAACCCGACAGGACTATAAAGATACCAGGCGTTTCC
CCCTGGAAGCTCCCTCGTGCGCTCTCCTGTTCCGACCCTGCCGCTTACCGGATACCTGTCCGCCTTTCTC
CCTTCGGGAAGCGTGGCGCTTTCTCATAGCTCACGCTGTAGGTATCTCAGTTCGGTGTAGGTCGTTCGCT
CCAAGCTGGGCTGTGTGCACGAACCCCCCGTTCAGCCCGACCGCTGCGCCTTATCCGGTAACTATCGTCT
TGAGTCCAACCCGGTAAGACACGACTTATCGCCACTGGCAGCAGCCACTGGTAACAGGATTAGCAGAGCG
AGGTATGTAGGCGGTGCTACAGAGTTCTTGAAGTGGTGGCCTAACTACGGCTACACTAGAAGAACAGTAT
TTGGTATCTGCGCTCTGCTGAAGCCAGTTACCTTCGGAAAAAGAGTTGGTAGCTCTTGATCCGGCAAACA
AACCACCGCTGGTAGCGGTGGTTTTTTTGTTTGCAAGCAGCAGATTACGCGCAGAAAAAAAGGATCTCAA
GAAGATCCTTTGATCTTTTCTACGGGGTCTGACGCTCAGTGGAACGAAAACTCACGTTAAGGGATTTTGG
TCATGAGATTATCAAAAAGGATCTTCACCTAGATCCTTTTAAATTAAAAATGAAGTTTTAAATCAATCTA
AAGTATATATGAGTAAACTTGGTCTGACAGTTACCAATGCTTAATCAGTGAGGCACCTATCTCAGCGATC
TGTCTATTTCGTTCATCCATAGTTGCCTGACTCCCCGTCGTGTAGATAACTACGATACGGGAGGGCTTAC
CATCTGGCCCCAGTGCTGCAATGATACCGCGAGACCCACGCTCACCGGCTCCAGATTTATCAGCAATAAA
CCAGCCAGCCGGAAGGGCCGAGCGCAGAAGTGGTCCTGCAACTTTATCCGCCTCCATCCAGTCTATTAAT
TGTTGCCGGGAAGCTAGAGTAAGTAGTTCGCCAGTTAATAGTTTGCGCAACGTTGTTGCCATTGCTACAG
GCATCGTGGTGTCACGCTCGTCGTTTGGTATGGCTTCATTCAGCTCCGGTTCCCAACGATCAAG
