>Addgene plasmid #251171 | TV_ANXA1-p2a-mScarlet-nls-p2a-icasp9_pgk-blast | depositor partial sequence | sequence record 495771 | insert
TACGAAACTAAACATTCCCTTGAAGGATAACTAAAATCTACCCAGAAAATGTGAGAAAATTACAGGCACT
ATACATTTCTCTTCTTCTGGTGAGTGAATCAGGTATCTCCTCACATAAGATATGAGATTATATTGTGTTA
TACTTATTTAATTTTGTGTGATATTTCATTCATAGAAAATAATGGCACTAATATAAAACATAATTAATTC
AGAAAAGTTTGTAATCTCAGTCTTGAAGGCTATTGCTTTTTTATGCAATGATAAAAAATCAGTTATCTGT
TGTATATATTGTTTAATTAAGTGAATGGTAATGTGTAATCTCATCTACAGCTAAGTCTAAAAATAATTCT
TCTATAAGTAAAAAAAAATAGAGAATTATGGTTTCGACTAACATTAAGTATACCTTTTTTTGAATCAACA
GGATGAAACCAAAGGAGATTATGAGAAAATCCTGGTGGCTCTTTGTGGAGGAAACGGCGGCAGCGGAGCG
ACGAATTTTAGTCTACTGAAACAAGCGGGAGACGTGGAGGAAAACCCTGGACCTGTGAGCAAGGGCGAGG
CAGTGATCAAGGAGTTCATGCGGTTCAAGGTGCACATGGAGGGCTCCATGAACGGCCACGAGTTCGAGAT
CGAGGGCGAGGGCGAGGGCCGCCCCTACGAGGGCACCCAGACCGCCAAGCTGAAGGTGACCAAGGGTGGC
CCCCTGCCCTTCTCCTGGGACATCCTGTCCCCTCAGTTCATGTACGGCTCCAGGGCCTTCATCAAGCACC
CCGCCGACATCCCCGACTACTATAAGCAGTCCTTCCCCGAGGGCTTCAAGTGGGAGCGCGTGATGAACTT
CGAGGACGGCGGCGCCGTGACCGTGACCCAGGACACCTCCCTGGAGGACGGCACCCTGATCTACAAGGTG
AAGCTCCGCGGCACCAACTTCCCTCCTGACGGCCCCGTAATGCAGAAGAAGACAATGGGCTGGGAAGCGT
CCACCGAGCGGTTGTACCCCGAGGACGGCGTGCTGAAGGGCGACATTAAGATGGCCCTGCGCCTGAAGGA
CGGCGGACGCTACCTGGCGGACTTCAAGACCACCTACAAGGCCAAGAAGCCCGTGCAGATGCCCGGCGCC
TACAACGTGGACCGCAAGTTGGACATCACCTCCCACAACGAGGACTACACCGTGGTGGAACAGTACGAAC
GCTCCGAGGGCCGCCACTCCACCGGCGGCATGGACGAGCTGTACAAGATGGCCCCAAAGAAGAAGCGGAA
GGTCGGTATCCACGGAGTCCCAGCAGCCGGAAGCGGAGCGACGAATTTTAGTCTACTGAAACAAGCGGGA
GACGTGGAGGAAAACCCTGGACCTGGAGTGCAGGTGGAAACCATCTCCCCAGGAGACGGGCGCACCTTCC
CCAAGCGCGGCCAGACCTGCGTGGTGCACTACACCGGGATGCTTGAAGATGGAAAGAAAGTTGATTCCTC
CCGGGACAGAAACAAGCCCTTTAAGTTTATGCTAGGCAAGCAGGAGGTGATCCGAGGCTGGGAAGAAGGG
GTTGCCCAGATGAGTGTGGGTCAGAGAGCCAAACTGACTATATCTCCAGATTATGCCTATGGTGCCACTG
GGCACCCAGGCATCATCCCACCACATGCCACTCTCGTCTTCGATGTGGAGCTTCTAAAACTGGAATCTGG
CGGTGGATCCGGAGTCGACGGATTTGGTGATGTCGGTGCTCTTGAGAGTTTGAGGGGAAATGCAGATTTG
GCTTACATCCTGAGCATGGAGCCCTGTGGCCACTGCCTCATTATCAACAATGTGAACTTCTGCCGTGAGT
CCGGGCTCCGCACCCGCACTGGCTCCAACATCGACTGTGAGAAGTTGCGGCGTCGCTTCTCCTCGCTGCA
TTTCATGGTGGAGGTGAAGGGCGACCTGACTGCCAAGAAAATGGTGCTGGCTTTGCTGGAGCTGGCGCGG
CAGGACCACGGTGCTCTGGACTGCTGCGTGGTGGTCATTCTCTCTCACGGCTGTCAGGCCAGCCACCTGC
AGTTCCCAGGGGCTGTCTACGGCACAGATGGATGCCCTGTGTCGGTCGAGAAGATTGTGAACATCTTCAA
TGGGACCAGCTGCCCCAGCCTGGGAGGGAAGCCCAAGCTCTTTTTCATCCAGGCCTGTGGTGGGGAGCAG
AAAGACCATGGGTTTGAGGTGGCCTCCACTTCCCCTGAAGACGAGTCCCCTGGCAGTAACCCCGAGCCAG
ATGCCACCCCGTTCCAGGAAGGTTTGAGGACCTTCGACCAGCTGGACGCCATATCTAGTTTGCCCACACC
CAGTGACATCTTTGTGTCCTACTCTACTTTCCCAGGTTTTGTTTCCTGGAGGGACCCCAAGAGTGGCTCC
TGGTACGTTGAGACCCTGGACGACATCTTTGAGCAGTGGGCTCACTCTGAAGACCTGCAGTCCCTCCTGC
TTAGGGTCGCTAATGCTGTTTCGGTGAAAGGGATTTATAAACAGATGCCTGGTTGCTTTAATTTCCTCCG
GAAAAAACTTTTCTTTAAAACATCAGTCGACTATCCGTACGACGTACCAGACTACGCACTCGACTAACAT
ATGCATGGCCGGCCGAATTCCTGTGCCTTCTAGTTGCCAGCCATCTGTTGTTTGCCCCTCCCCCGTGCCT
TCCTTGACCCTGGAAGGTGCCACTCCCACTGTCCTTTCCTAATAAAATGAGGAAATTGCATCGCATTGTC
TGAGTAGGTGTCATTCTATTCTGGGGGGTGGGGTGGGGCAGGACAGCAAGGGGGAGGATTGGGAAGACAA
TAGCAGGCATGCTGGGGATGCGGTGGGCTCTATGATAACTTCGTATAGCATACATTATACGAAGTTATTA
ATTCGCGGCCGCACCGGGTAGGGGAGGCGCTTTTCCCAAGGCAGTCTGGAGCATGCGCTTTAGCAGCCCC
GCTGGGCACTTGGCGCTACACAAGTGGCCTCTGGCCTCGCACACATTCCACATCCACCGGTAGGCGCCAA
CCGGCTCCGTTCTTTGGTGGCCCCTTCGCGCCACCTTCTACTCCTCCCCTAGTCAGGAAGTTCCCCCCCG
CCCCGCAGCTCGCGTCGTGCAGGACGTGACAAATGGAAGTAGCACGTCTCACTAGTCTCGTGCAGATGGA
CAGCACCGCTGAGCAATGGAAGCGGGTAGGCCTTTGGGGCAGCGGCCAATAGCAGCTTTGCTCCTTCGCT
TTCTGGGCTCAGAGGCTGGGAAGGGGTGGGTCCGGGGGCGGGCTCAGGGGCGGGCTCAGGGGCGGGGCGG
GCGCCCGAAGGTCCTCCGGAGGCCCGGCATTCTGCACGCTTCAAAAGCGCACGTCTGCCGCGCTGTTCTC
CTCTTCCTCATCTCCGGGCCTTTCGACCTGCAGCCTGTTGACAATTAATCATCGGCATAGTATATCGGCA
TAGTATAATACGACAAGGTGAGGAACTAAACCATGGCCAAGCCTTTGTCTCAAGAAGAATCCACCCTCAT
TGAAAGAGCAACGGCTACAATCAACAGCATCCCCATCTCTGAAGACTACAGCGTCGCCAGCGCAGCTCTC
TCTAGCGACGGCCGCATCTTCACTGGTGTCAATGTATATCATTTTACTGGGGGACCTTGTGCAGAACTCG
TGGTGCTGGGCACTGCTGCTGCTGCGGCAGCTGGCAACCTGACTTGTATCGTCGCGATCGGAAATGAGAA
CAGGGGCATCTTGAGCCCCTGCGGACGGTGCCGACAGGTGCTTCTCGATCTGCATCCTGGGATCAAAGCC
ATAGTGAAGGACAGTGATGGACAGCCGACGGCAGTTGGGATTCGTGAATTGCTGCCCTCTGGTTATGTGT
GGGAGGGCTAACTAGAACTATAGTGAGTCGTATTACGTAGATCCAGACATGATAAGATACATTGATGAGT
TTGGACAAACCACAACTAGAATGCAGTGAAAAAAATGCTTTATTTGTGAAATTTGTGATGCTATTGCTTT
ATTTGTAACCATTATAAGCTGCAATAAACAAGTTAACAACAACAATTGCATTCATTTTATGTTTCAGGTT
CAGGGGGAGGTGTGGGAGGTTTTTTAATTAAGCATAACTTCGTATAGCATACATTATACGAAGTTATTGA
ACATTCCCTTGATGGTCTCAAGCTATGATCAGAAGACTTTAATTATATATTTTCATCCTATAAGCTTAAA
TAGGAAAGTTTCTTCAACAGGATTACAGTGTAGCTACCTACATGCTGAAAAATATAGCCTTTAAATCATT
TTTATATTATAACTCTGTATAATAGAGATAAGTCCATTTTTTAAAAATGTTTTCCCCAAACCATAAAACC
CTATACAAGTTGTTCTAGTAACAATACATGAGAAAGATGTCTATGTAGCTGAAAATAAAATGACGTCACA
AGACAATTGGTGTGTCATTGACTCTTCTATTTTGATTTTCTTTTCTGTGTAATTCAGTGGTTTAATTTGA
CATTAAGGGATACAAGCCTGAATTCTAGATTATAATTATTTAATGAAATAGAGTTCACATTCTGAATTGA
AGAAAATACTTATAGCTTTTGAAAAGGGACCTTCAAGGGAATGTTTAGTTTCAAT
