>Addgene plasmid #251171 | TV_ANXA1-p2a-mScarlet-nls-p2a-icasp9_pgk-blast | depositor partial sequence | sequence record 495772 | backbone
TCCTCGCTCACTGACTCGCTGCGCTCGGTCGTTCGGCTGCGGCGAGCGGTATCAGCTCACTCAAAGGCGG
TAATACGGTTATCCACAGAATCAGGGGATAACGCAGGAAAGAACATGTGAGCAAAAGGCCAGCAAAAGGC
CAGGAACCGTAAAAAGGCCGCGTTGCTGGCGTTTTTCCATAGGCTCCGCCCCCCTGACGAGCATCACAAA
AATCGACGCTCAAGTCAGAGGTGGCGAAACCCGACAGGACTATAAAGATACCAGGCGTTTCCCCCTGGAA
GCTCCCTCGTGCGCTCTCCTGTTCCGACCCTGCCGCTTACCGGATACCTGTCCGCCTTTCTCCCTTCGGG
AAGCGTGGCGCTTTCTCATAGCTCACGCTGTAGGTATCTCAGTTCGGTGTAGGTCGTTCGCTCCAAGCTG
GGCTGTGTGCACGAACCCCCCGTTCAGCCCGACCGCTGCGCCTTATCCGGTAACTATCGTCTTGAGTCCA
ACCCGGTAAGACACGACTTATCGCCACTGGCAGCAGCCACTGGTAACAGGATTAGCAGAGCGAGGTATGT
AGGCGGTGCTACAGAGTTCTTGAAGTGGTGGCCTAACTACGGCTACACTAGAAGAACAGTATTTGGTATC
TGCGCTCTGCTGAAGCCAGTTACCTTCGGAAAAAGAGTTGGTAGCTCTTGATCCGGCAAACAAACCACCG
CTGGTAGCGGTGGTTTTTTTGTTTGCAAGCAGCAGATTACGCGCAGAAAAAAAGGATCTCAAGAAGATCC
TTTGATCTTTTCTACGGGGTCTGACGCTCAGTGGAACGAAAACTCACGTTAAGGGATTTTGGTCATGAGA
TTATCAAAAAGGATCTTCACCTAGATCCTTTTAAATTAAAAATGAAGTTTTAAATCAATCTAAAGTATAT
ATGAGTAAACTTGGTCTGACAGTTACCAATGCTTAATCAGTGAGGCACCTATCTCAGCGATCTGTCTATT
TCGTTCATCCATAGTTGCCTGACTCCCCGTCGTGTAGATAACTACGATACGGGAGGGCTTACCATCTGGC
CCCAGTGCTGCAATGATACCGCGAGACCCACGCTCACCGGCTCCAGATTTATCAGCAATAAACCAGCCAG
CCGGAAGGGCCGAGCGCAGAAGTGGTCCTGCAACTTTATCCGCCTCCATCCAGTCTATTAATTGTTGCCG
GGAAGCTAGAGTAAGTAGTTCGCCAGTTAATAGTTTGCGCAACGTTGTTGCCATTGCTACAGGCATCGTG
GTGTCACGCTCGTCGTTTGGTATGGCTTCATTCAGCTCCGGTTCCCAACGATCAAGGCGAGTTACATGAT
CCCCCATGTTGTGCAAAAAAGCGGTTAGCTCCTTCGGTCCTCCGATCGTTGTCAGAAGTAAGTTGGCCGC
AGTGTTATCACTCATGGTTATGGCAGCACTGCATAATTCTCTTACTGTCATGCCATCCGTAAGATGCTTT
TCTGTGACTGGTGAGTACTCAACCAAGTCATTCTGAGAATAGTGTATGCGGCGACCGAGTTGCTCTTGCC
CGGCGTCAATACGGGATAATACCGCGCCACATAGCAGAACTTTAAAAGTGCTCATCATTGGAAAACGTTC
TTCGGGGCGAAAACTCTCAAGGATCTTACCGCTGTTGAGATCCAGTTCGATGTAACCCACTCGTGCACCC
AACTGATCTTCAGCATCTTTTACTTTCACCAGCGTTTCTGGGTGAGCAAAAACAGGAAGGCAAAATGCCG
CAAAAAAGGGAATAAGGGCGACACGGAAATGTTGAATACTCATACTCTTCCTTTTTCAATATTATTGAAG
CATTTATCAGGGTTATTGTCTCATGAGCGGATACATATTTGAATGTATTTAGAAAAATAAACAAATAGGG
GTTCCGCGCACATTTCCCCGAAAAGTGCCACCTGATGCGGTGTGAAATACCGCACAGATGCGTAAGGAGA
AAATACCGC
